>Addgene plasmid #122522 | pETMCSI-T4P_Y320A | addgene full sequence | sequence record 238200 | Addgene NGS Result
CCGAAACAAGCGCTCATGAGCCCGAAGTGGCGAGCCCGATCTTCCCCATCGGTGATGTCGGCGATATAGG
CGCCAGCAACCGCACCTGTGGCGCCGGTGATGCCGGCCACGATGCGTCCGGCGTAGAGGATCGAGATCTC
GATCCCGCGAAATTAATACGACTCACTATAGGGAGACCACAACGGTTTCCCTCTAGAAATAATTTTGTTT
AACTTTAAGAAGGAGATATACATATGAAAGAATTTTATATCAGCATCGAAACCGTTGGCAATAATATCGT
TGAGCGCTACATCGATGAAAACGGCAAAGAACGTACTCGCGAGGTGGAGTATCTGCCAACCATGTTTCGT
CACTGCAAAGAAGAGTCTAAATATAAAGACATTTATGGCAAGAATTGTGCCCCACAGAAATTTCCGTCTA
TGAAGGATGCGCGTGACTGGATGAAGCGGATGGAGGATATCGGGCTGGAGGCGTTAGGCATGAACGATTT
TAAATTAGCCTACATTTCGGATACCTATGGCTCCGAGATCGTATATGATCGTAAATTTGTTCGCGTAGCG
AACTGTGACATCGAGGTGACGGGGGATAAATTCCCGGACCCAATGAAAGCAGAATATGAAATCGACGCTA
TCACTCACTATGACAGTATCGATGACCGCTTCTATGTCTTCGATTTACTGAATAGCATGTACGGTTCAGT
TTCCAAATGGGATGCAAAACTGGCTGCGAAGCTTGATTGCGAAGGAGGTGATGAAGTTCCGCAGGAAATT
CTGGATCGGGTCATTTATATGCCATTCGATAACGAACGTGACATGCTCATGGAGTATATCAACCTCTGGG
AGCAAAAACGCCCCGCGATCTTTACAGGTTGGAACATCGAGGGTTTCGATGTGCCGTACATTATGAACCG
TGTCAAAATGATCCTTGGGGAACGTTCTATGAAACGTTTCAGTCCGATCGGGCGCGTGAAATCCAAGCTT
ATTCAAAATATGTATGGAAGCAAAGAAATTTACAGCATTGATGGGGTTTCAATCCTGGATTATTTGGACC
TTTATAAAAAATTCGCTTTTACTAACCTGCCGTCATTTTCGCTGGAAAGTGTAGCACAGCACGAAACAAA
AAAAGGTAAGCTTCCGTATGATGGGCCAATCAATAAACTTCGTGAAACGAACCATCAGCGCTATATTTCC
GCAAACATTATCGACGTAGAAAGCGTGCAGGCAATCGATAAAATTCGCGGTTTTATTGATCTGGTACTGA
GCATGTCGTATTATGCAAAAATGCCATTTAGTGGTGTAATGAGCCCGATCAAAACCTGGGATGCGATTAT
CTTCAATAGCCTGAAAGGTGAGCATAAAGTTATTCCGCAGCAGGGCTCTCACGTGAAACAAAGCTTTCCG
GGCGCGTTTGTGTTTGAACCGAAACCAATCGCTCGTCGCTACATTATGAGCTTTGACTTAACATCTCTCT
ACCCGTCCATTATTCGGCAAGTCAATATCAGTCCGGAAACGATTCGGGGCCAATTTAAAGTTCACCCGAT
CCATGAGTATATTGCAGGCACCGCGCCAAAACCGTCCGACGAATACAGCTGCTCGCCAAACGGTTGGATG
TATGACAAACATCAGGAAGGAATTATCCCAAAAGAGATCGCTAAAGTCTTCTTTCAACGCAAAGATTGGA
AAAAAAAAATGTTTGCGGAGGAAATGAACGCGGAAGCGATTAAGAAAATTATCATGAAAGGTGCTGGGAG
CTGTAGCACGAAACCGGAGGTGGAGCGTTATGTGAAATTTAGCGACGATTTTCTGAATGAACTCAGCAAT
TATACGGAGTCTGTTCTGAACTCTCTGATTGAAGAATGTGAAAAGGCGGCGACCCTGGCGAATACAAATC
AGTTAAATCGGAAAATTCTTATTAATAGTCTGTATGGTGCGCTCGGGAACATCCATTTTCGTTATTACGA
CCTGCGGAATGCCACCGCAATTACCATTTTTGGCCAGGTCGGAATCCAGTGGATTGCCCGTAAAATTAAT
GAGTATCTCAACAAGGTCTGTGGCACCAACGACGAAGATTTCATCGCTGCGGGTGATACAGATAGCGTTT
ATGTCTGTGTCGACAAGGTTATTGAAAAAGTTGGGCTGGATCGGTTCAAAGAACAGAACGATCTCGTAGA
ATTTATGAATCAGTTCGGCAAAAAAAAGATGGAGCCTATGATTGACGTCGCTTACCGCGAGCTGTGTGAT
TACATGAACAATCGCGAACACCTTATGCACATGGATCGCGAGGCAATTTCATGTCCGCCTCTGGGCTCGA
AAGGTGTAGGGGGTTTCTGGAAAGCAAAAAAACGTTATGCGCTCAATGTTTACGATATGGAAGATAAACG
CTTCGCGGAGCCGCACCTCAAAATCATGGGAATGGAAACACAGCAGAGCTCTACCCCGAAAGCTGTTCAA
GAAGCCCTGGAGGAAAGTATTCGTCGTATTCTGCAAGAAGGTGAGGAGAGCGTGCAAGAATATTACAAGA
ACTTTGAAAAGGAGTATCGTCAGCTGGATTACAAAGTAATTGCGGAGGTTAAAACTGCAAATGACATTGC
AAAATATGATGATAAGGGTTGGCCCGGGTTTAAATGTCCTTTCCACATTCGTGGCGTCCTGACGTATCGT
CGCGCCGTCAGCGGGCTGGGTGTCGCGCCGATCTTGGACGGCAACAAAGTTATGGTCCTCCCTCTGCGTG
AAGGGAACCCTTTTGGTGATAAATGTATTGCGTGGCCTTCGGGCACCGAATTACCGAAAGAAATCCGTTC
CGATGTGCTTTCGTGGATCGATCATAGCACTTTGTTCCAGAAATCTTTTGTTAAACCTCTGGCGGGCATG
TGCGAAAGCGCGGGTATGGATTACGAAGAAAAAGCGTCACTGGACTTTCTGTTTGGTTGAATTCGAGCTC
CCGGGTACCATGGCATGCATCGATAGATCCGGCTGCTAACAAAGCCCGAAAGGAAGCTGAGTTGGCTGCT
GCCACCGCTGAGCAATAACTAGCATAACCCCTTGGGGCCTCTAAACGGGTCTTGAGGGGTTTTTTGCTGA
AAGGAGGAACTATATCCGGATATCCACAGGACGGGTGTGGTCGCCATGATCGCGTAGTCGATAGTGGCTC
CAAGTAGCGAAGCGAGCAGGACTGGGCGGCGGCCAAAGCGGTCGGACAGTGCTCCGAGAACGGGTGCGCA
TAGAAATTGCATCAACGCATATAGCGCTAGCAGCACGCCATAGTGACTGGCGATGCTGTCGGAATGGACG
ATATCCCGCAAGAGGCCCGGCAGTACCGGCATAACCAAGCCTATGCCTACAGCATCCAGGGTGACGGTGC
CGAGGATGACGATGAGCGCATTGTTAGATTTCATACACGGTGCCTGACTGCGTTAGCAATTTAACTGTGA
TAAACTACCGCATTAAAGCTTATCGATGATAAGCTGTCAAACATGAGAATTAATTCTTGAAGACGAAAGG
GCCTCGTGATACGCCTATTTTTATAGGTTAATGTCATGATAATAATGGTTTCTTAGACGTCAGGTGGCAC
TTTTCGGGGAAATGTGCGCGGAACCCCTATTTGTTTATTTTTCTAAATACATTCAAATATGTATCCGCTC
ATGAGACAATAACCCTGATAAATGCTTCAATAATATTGAAAAAGGAAGAGTATGAGTATTCAACATTTCC
GTGTCGCCCTTATTCCCTTTTTTGCGGCATTTTGCCTTCCTGTTTTTGCTCACCCAGAAACGCTGGTGAA
AGTAAAAGATGCTGAAGATCAGTTGGGTGCACGAGTGGGTTACATCGAACTGGATCTCAACAGCGGTAAG
ATCCTTGAGAGTTTTCGCCCCGAAGAACGTTTTCCAATGATGAGCACTTTTAAAGTTCTGCTATGTGGCG
CGGTATTATCCCGTGTTGACGCCGGGCAAGAGCAACTCGGTCGCCGCATACACTATTCTCAGAATGACTT
GGTTGAGTACTCACCAGTCACAGAAAAGCATCTTACGGATGGCATGACAGTAAGAGAATTATGCAGTGCT
GCCATAACCATGAGTGATAACACTGCGGCCAACTTACTTCTGACAACGATCGGAGGACCGAAGGAGCTAA
CCGCTTTTTTGCACAACATGGGGGATCATGTAACTCGCCTTGATCGTTGGGAACCGGAGCTGAATGAAGC
CATACCAAACGACGAGCGTGACACCACGATGCCTGCAGCAATGGCAACAACGTTGCGCAAACTATTAACT
GGCGAACTACTTACTCTAGCTTCCCGGCAACAATTAATAGACTGGATGGAGGCGGATAAAGTTGCAGGAC
CACTTCTGCGCTCGGCCCTTCCGGCTGGCTGGTTTATTGCTGATAAATCTGGAGCCGGTGAGCGTGGGTC
TCGCGGTATCATTGCAGCACTGGGGCCAGATGGTAAGCCCTCCCGTATCGTAGTTATCTACACGACGGGG
AGTCAGGCAACTATGGATGAACGAAATAGACAGATCGCTGAGATAGGTGCCTCACTGATTAAGCATTGGT
AACTGTCAGACCAAGTTTACTCATATATACTTTAGATTGATTTAAAACTTCATTTTTAATTTAAAAGGAT
CTAGGTGAAGATCCTTTTTGATAATCTCATGACCAAAATCCCTTAACGTGAGTTTTCGTTCCACTGAGCG
TCAGACCCCGTAGAAAAGATCAAAGGATCTTCTTGAGATCCTTTTTTTCTGCGCGTAATCTGCTGCTTGC
AAACAAAAAAACCACCGCTACCAGCGGTGGTTTGTTTGCCGGATCAAGAGCTACCAACTCTTTTTCCGAA
GGTAACTGGCTTCAGCAGAGCGCAGATACCAAATACTGTCCTTCTAGTGTAGCCGTAGTTAGGCCACCAC
TTCAAGAACTCTGTAGCACCGCCTACATACCTCGCTCTGCTAATCCTGTTACCAGTGGCTGCTGCCAGTG
GCGATAAGTCGTGTCTTACCGGGTTGGACTCAAGACGATAGTTACCGGATAAGGCGCAGCGGTCGGGCTG
AACGGGGGGTTCGTGCACACAGCCCAGCTTGGAGCGAACGACCTACACCGAACTGAGATACCTACAGCGT
GAGCTATGAGAAAGCGCCACGCTTCCCGAAGGGAGAAAGGCGGACAGGTATCCGGTAAGCGGCAGGGTCG
GAACAGGAGAGCGCACGAGGGAGCTTCCAGGGGGAAACGCCTGGTATCTTTATAGTCCTGTCGGGTTTCG
CCACCTCTGACTTGAGCGTCGATTTTTGTGATGCTCGTCAGGGGGGCGGAGCCTATGGAAAAACGCCAGC
AACGCGGCCTTTTTACGGTTCCTGGCCTTTTGCTGGCCTTTTGCTCACATGTTCTTTCCTGCGTTATCCC
CTGATTCTGTGGATAACCGTATTACCGCCTTTGAGTGAGCTGATACCGCTCGCCGCAGCCGAACGACCGA
GCGCAGCGAGTCAGTGAGCGAGGAAGCGGAAGAGCGCCTGATGCGGTATTTTCTCCTTACGCATCTGTGC
GGTATTTCACACCGCAATGGTGCACTCTCAGTACAATCTGCTCTGATGCCGCATAGTTAAGCCAGTATAC
ACTCCGCTATCGCTACGTGACTGGGTCATGGCTGCGCCCCGACACCCGCCAACACCCGCTGACGCGCCCT
GACGGGCTTGTCTGCTCCCGGCATCCGCTTACAGACAAGCTGTGACCGTCTCCGGGAGCTGCATGTGTCA
GAGGTTTTCACCGTCATCACCGAAACGCGCGAGGCAGCTGCGGTAAAGCTCATCAGCGTGGTCGTGAAGC
GATTCACAGATGTCTGCCTGTTCATCCGCGTCCAGCTCGTTGAGTTTCTCCAGAAGCGTTAATGTCTGGC
TTCTGATAAAGCGGGCCATGTTAAGGGCGGTTTTTTCCTGTTTGGTCACTGATGCCTCCGTGTAAGGGGG
ATTTCTGTTCATGGGGGTAATGATACCGATGAAACGAGAGAGGATGCTCACGATACGGGTTACTGATGAT
GAACATGCCCGGTTACTGGAACGTTGTGAGGGTAAACAACTGGCGGTATGGATGCGGCGGGACCAGAGAA
AAATCACTCAGGGTCAATGCCAGCGCTTCGTTAATACAGATGTAGGTGTTCCACAGGGTAGCCAGCAGCA
TCCTGCGATGCAGATCCGGAACATAATGGTGCAGGGCGCTGACTTCCGCGTTTCCAGACTTTACGAAACA
CGGAAACCGAAGACCATTCATGTTGTTGCTCAGGTCGCAGACGTTTTGCAGCAGCAGTCGCTTCACGTTC
GCTCGCGTATCGGTGATTCATTCTGCTAACCAGTAAGGCAACCCCGCCAGCCTAGCCGGGTCCTCAACGA
CAGGAGCACGATCATGCGCACCCGTGGCCAGGACCCAACGCTGCCCGAGATGCGCCGCGTGCGGCTGCTG
GAGATGGCGGACGCGATGGATATGTTCTGCCAAGGGTTGGTTTGCGCATTCACAGTTCTCCGCAAGAATT
GATTGGCTCCAATTCTTGGAGTGGTGAATCCGTTAGCGAGGTGCCGCCGGCTTCCATTCAGGTCGAGGTG
GCCCGGCTCCATGCACCGCGACGCAACGCGGGGAGGCAGACAAGGTATAGGGCGGCGCCTACAATCCATG
CCAACCCGTTCCATGTGCTCGCCGAGGCGGCATAAATCGCCGTGACGATCAGCGGTCCAATGATCGAAGT
TAGGCTGGTAAGAGCCGCGAGCGATCCTTGAAGCTGTCCCTGATGGTCGTCATCTACCTGCCTGGACAGC
ATGGCCTGCAACGCGGGCATCCCGATGCCGCCGGAAGCGAGAAGAATCATAATGGGGAAGGCCATCCAGC
CTCGCGTCGCGAACGCCAGCAAGACGTAGCCCAGCGCGTCGGCCGCCATGCCGGCGATAATGGCCTGCTT
CTCGCCGAAACGTTTGGTGGCGGGACCAGTGACGAAGGCTTGAGCGAGGGCGTGCAAGATTCCGAATACC
GCAAGCGACAGGCCGATCATCGTCGCGCTCCAGCGAAAGCGGTCCTCGCCGAAAATGACCCAGAGCGCTG
CCGGCACCTGTCCTACGAGTTGCATGATAAAGAAGACAGTCATAAGTGCGGCGACGATAGTCATGCCCCG
CGCCCACCGGAAGGAGCTGACTGGGTTGAAGGCTCTCAAGGGCATCGGTCGACGCTCTCCCTTATGCGAC
TCCTGCATTAGGAAGCAGCCCAGTAGTAGGTTGAGGCCGTTGAGCACCGCCGCCGCAAGGAATGGTGCAT
GCAAGGAGATGGCGCCCAACAGTCCCCCGGCCACGGGGCCTGCCACCATACCCACG
Features (pLannotate 1.2.2; 14 found; start..end, strand, type, name):
    154..172     +  promoter       T7 promoter: promoter for bacteriophage T7 RNA polymerase
    204..226     +  RBS            RBS: efficient ribosome binding site from bacteriophage T7 gene 10 (Olins and Rangwala, 1989)
    234..2927    +  CDS            43: DPOL_BPT4 - Experimental evidence at protein level: Swiss-Prot protein existence level 1. Replicates the viral genomic DNA. This polymerase possesses two enzymatic activities: DNA synthesis (polymerase) and an exonucleolytic activity that degrades single-stranded DNA in the 3'- to 5'-direction for proofreading purpose. From Enterobacteria phage T4 (Bacteriophage T4).
   2972..3021    +  CDS            SET1 (fragment): solubility-enhancement tag derived from T7 phage gene 10B
   3029..3076    +  terminator     T7 terminator: transcription terminator for bacteriophage T7 RNA polymerase
   3102..3394    -  CDS            TcR (fragment): tetracycline efflux protein; tet; confers resistance to tetracycline
   3442..3470    -  promoter       tet promoter: E. coli promoter for tetracycline efflux protein gene
   3587..3691    +  promoter       AmpR promoter: bla
   3692..4552    +  CDS            AmpR: β-lactamase; bla; confers resistance to ampicillin, carbenicillin, and related antibiotics
   4723..5311    +  rep_origin     ori: high-copy-number ColE1/pMB1/pBR322/pUC origin of replication
   5497..5636    -  misc_feature   bom: basis of mobility region from pBR322
   5738..5929    -  CDS            rop: Rop protein, which maintains plasmids at low copy number; rop
   5946..6326    +  CDS            YPB1_ECOLX: Protein predicted: Swiss-Prot protein existence level 4. From Escherichia coli.
   6568..132     -  CDS            TcR (fragment) (across the origin): tetracycline efflux protein; tet; confers resistance to tetracycline
