[The description below was written by a language model from this plasmid's Addgene catalogue record and pLannotate feature annotations shown in this document.]
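Description:
pETMCSI-T4P_Y320A is a bacterial expression plasmid of about 7.3 kb, built on the pETMCSI backbone, a pET-style T7 vector derived from pBR322. It carries a ColE1/pMB1-type origin together with the bom region and the rop gene. Rop keeps copy number down, which agrees with the catalogue's "low copy" designation even though the automated annotation gives the origin a generic "high-copy" label. Selection is by ampicillin through the β-lactamase gene under its own promoter. The tetracycline-resistance fragments and tet promoter that flank the expression cassette are interrupted pBR322 remnants and are not a usable marker.

The insert is gene 43 of bacteriophage T4, cloned between NdeI and EcoRI sites that both remain intact. It encodes the T4 replicative DNA polymerase, which combines DNA synthesis with a 3'-to-5' proofreading exonuclease that degrades single-stranded DNA. In this version tyrosine 320 is replaced by alanine. Transcription runs from a T7 promoter, translation starts from the efficient phage T7 gene 10 ribosome binding site, and a T7 terminator closes the cassette. Expression therefore needs a host that supplies T7 RNA polymerase, and the record names BL21(DE3) pLysS. The annotation also picks up a short fragment resembling a T7 gene 10B solubility tag downstream of the polymerase coding region. It is separated from the annotated polymerase CDS and looks like backbone sequence near the terminator, and the record lists no fusion tag.

The stated purpose is production of the Y320A mutant polymerase as a reagent for easy cloning and mutagenesis. The record does not describe how the substitution changes the enzyme's activities.
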