Addgene plasmid #122522: pETMCSI-T4P_Y320A
Purpose: Expression in BL21(DE3) PlysS of mutant T4 DNA polymerase Y320A for easy cloning and mutagenesis
Depositing lab: Gottfried Otting. Depositing organization: Australian National University. Publication: Mutant T4 DNA polymerase for easy cloning and mutagenesis. Qi R, Otting G. PLoS One. 2019 Jan 23;14(1):e0211065. doi: 10.1371/journal.pone.0211065. eCollection 2019. PONE-D-18-25950 PubMed 30673756.
Backbone
  Vector backbone: pETMCSI
  Backbone size w/o insert (bp): 4675
  Total vector size (bp): 7340
  Vector type: Bacterial Expression
Growth in bacteria
  Bacterial resistance: Ampicillin, 100 μg/mL
  Growth temperature: 37°C
  Growth strain: DH5alpha
  Copy number: Low Copy
Gene/Insert
  Gene/Insert name: gp43 - DNA polymerase
  Species: Escherichia virus T4
  Insert size (bp): 2679
  Mutation: tyrosine 320 changed to alanine
  GenBank ID: PubMed 12626685
  Entrez Gene: 43 (a.k.a. T4p047)
  Promoter: T7 promoter
  Cloning method: Restriction Enzyme; 5′ cloning site NdeI (not destroyed); 3′ cloning site EcoRI (not destroyed)
  Sequencing primers: 5′ T7 forward; 3′ T7 reverse
Terms and licenses: Academic/Nonprofit Terms; Industry Terms: Not Available to Industry
How to cite: pETMCSI-T4P_Y320A was a gift from Gottfried Otting (Addgene plasmid # 122522 ; http://n2t.net/addgene:122522 ; RRID:Addgene_122522)
