>Addgene plasmid #122522 | pETMCSI-T4P_Y320A | depositor partial sequence | sequence record 233792 | Covering sequence from T7 promoter to T7 terminator including T4_Y320A DNA polymerase insert gene
GAAATTAATACGACTCACTATAGGGAGACCACAACGGTTTCCCTCTAGAAATAATTTTGTTTAACTTTAA
GAAGGAGATATACATATGAAAGAATTTTATATCAGCATCGAAACCGTTGGCAATAATATCGTTGAGCGCT
ACATCGATGAAAACGGCAAAGAACGTACTCGCGAGGTGGAGTATCTGCCAACCATGTTTCGTCACTGCAA
AGAAGAGTCTAAATATAAAGACATTTATGGCAAGAATTGTGCCCCACAGAAATTTCCGTCTATGAAGGAT
GCGCGTGACTGGATGAAGCGGATGGAGGATATCGGGCTGGAGGCGTTAGGCATGAACGATTTTAAATTAG
CCTACATTTCGGATACCTATGGCTCCGAGATCGTATATGATCGTAAATTTGTTCGCGTAGCGAACTGTGA
CATCGAGGTGACGGGGGATAAATTCCCGGACCCAATGAAAGCAGAATATGAAATCGACGCTATCACTCAC
TATGACAGTATCGATGACCGCTTCTATGTCTTCGATTTACTGAATAGCATGTACGGTTCAGTTTCCAAAT
GGGATGCAAAACTGGCTGCGAAGCTTGATTGCGAAGGAGGTGATGAAGTTCCGCAGGAAATTCTGGATCG
GGTCATTTATATGCCATTCGATAACGAACGTGACATGCTCATGGAGTATATCAACCTCTGGGAGCAAAAA
CGCCCCGCGATCTTTACAGGTTGGAACATCGAGGGTTTCGATGTGCCGTACATTATGAACCGTGTCAAAA
TGATCCTTGGGGAACGTTCTATGAAACGTTTCAGTCCGATCGGGCGCGTGAAATCCAAGCTTATTCAAAA
TATGTATGGAAGCAAAGAAATTTACAGCATTGATGGGGTTTCAATCCTGGATTATTTGGACCTTTATAAA
AAATTCGCTTTTACTAACCTGCCGTCATTTTCGCTGGAAAGTGTAGCACAGCACGAAACAAAAAAAGGTA
AGCTTCCGTATGATGGGCCAATCAATAAACTTCGTGAAACGAACCATCAGCGCTATATTTCCGCAAACAT
TATCGACGTAGAAAGCGTGCAGGCAATCGATAAAATTCGCGGTTTTATTGATCTGGTACTGAGCATGTCG
TATTATGCAAAAATGCCATTTAGTGGTGTAATGAGCCCGATCAAAACCTGGGATGCGATTATCTTCAATA
GCCTGAAAGGTGAGCATAAAGTTATTCCGCAGCAGGGCTCTCACGTGAAACAAAGCTTTCCGGGCGCGTT
TGTGTTTGAACCGAAACCAATCGCTCGTCGCTACATTATGAGCTTTGACTTAACATCTCTCTACCCGTCC
ATTATTCGGCAAGTCAATATCAGTCCGGAAACGATTCGGGGCCAATTTAAAGTTCACCCGATCCATGAGT
ATATTGCAGGCACCGCGCCAAAACCGTCCGACGAATACAGCTGCTCGCCAAACGGTTGGATGTATGACAA
ACATCAGGAAGGAATTATCCCAAAAGAGATCGCTAAAGTCTTCTTTCAACGCAAAGATTGGAAAAAAAAA
ATGTTTGCGGAGGAAATGAACGCGGAAGCGATTAAGAAAATTATCATGAAAGGTGCTGGGAGCTGTAGCA
CGAAACCGGAGGTGGAGCGTTATGTGAAATTTAGCGACGATTTTCTGAATGAACTCAGCAATTATACGGA
GTCTGTTCTGAACTCTCTGATTGAAGAATGTGAAAAGGCGGCGACCCTGGCGAATACAAATCAGTTAAAT
CGGAAAATTCTTATTAATAGTCTGTATGGTGCGCTCGGGAACATCCATTTTCGTTATTACGACCTGCGGA
ATGCCACCGCAATTACCATTTTTGGCCAGGTCGGAATCCAGTGGATTGCCCGTAAAATTAATGAGTATCT
CAACAAGGTCTGTGGCACCAACGACGAAGATTTCATCGCTGCGGGTGATACAGATAGCGTTTATGTCTGT
GTCGACAAGGTTATTGAAAAAGTTGGGCTGGATCGGTTCAAAGAACAGAACGATCTCGTAGAATTTATGA
ATCAGTTCGGCAAAAAAAAGATGGAGCCTATGATTGACGTCGCTTACCGCGAGCTGTGTGATTACATGAA
CAATCGCGAACACCTTATGCACATGGATCGCGAGGCAATTTCATGTCCGCCTCTGGGCTCGAAAGGTGTA
GGGGGTTTCTGGAAAGCAAAAAAACGTTATGCGCTCAATGTTTACGATATGGAAGATAAACGCTTCGCGG
AGCCGCACCTCAAAATCATGGGAATGGAAACACAGCAGAGCTCTACCCCGAAAGCTGTTCAAGAAGCCCT
GGAGGAAAGTATTCGTCGTATTCTGCAAGAAGGTGAGGAGAGCGTGCAAGAATATTACAAGAACTTTGAA
AAGGAGTATCGTCAGCTGGATTACAAAGTAATTGCGGAGGTTAAAACTGCAAATGACATTGCAAAATATG
ATGATAAGGGTTGGCCCGGGTTTAAATGTCCTTTCCACATTCGTGGCGTCCTGACGTATCGTCGCGCCGT
CAGCGGGCTGGGTGTCGCGCCGATCTTGGACGGCAACAAAGTTATGGTCCTCCCTCTGCGTGAAGGGAAC
CCTTTTGGTGATAAATGTATTGCGTGGCCTTCGGGCACCGAATTACCGAAAGAAATCCGTTCCGATGTGC
TTTCGTGGATCGATCATAGCACTTTGTTCCAGAAATCTTTTGTTAAACCTCTGGCGGGCATGTGCGAAAG
CGCGGGTATGGATTACGAAGAAAAAGCGTCACTGGACTTTCTGTTTGGTTGAATTCGAGCTCCCGGGTAC
CATGGCATGCATCGATAGATCCGGCTGCTAACAAAGCCCGAAAGGAAGCTGAGTTGGCTGCTGCCACCGC
TGAGCAATAACTAGCATAACCCCTTGGGGCCTCTAAACGGGTCTTGAGGGGTTTTTTG
